>Addgene plasmid #147773 | pnEA-NpH-HsNot9_19-285-P165AY203AR205AR244A_V | depositor full sequence | sequence record 290220 | Full Sequence
TTCTTGAAGACGAAAGGGCCTCGTGATACGCCTATTTTTATAGGTTAATGTCATGATAATAATGGTTTCT
TAGACGTCAGGTGGCACTTTTCGGGGAAATGTGCGCGGAACCCCTATTTGTTTATTTTTCTAAATACATT
CAAATATGTATCCGCTCATGAGACAATAACCCTGATAAATGCTTCAATAATATTGAAAAAGGAAGAGTAT
GAGTATTCAACATTTCCGTGTCGCCCTTATTCCCTTTTTTGCGGCATTTTGCCTTCCTGTTTTTGCTCAC
CCAGAAACGCTGGTGAAAGTAAAAGATGCTGAAGATCAGTTGGGTGCACGAGTGGGTTACATCGAACTGG
ATCTCAACAGCGGTAAGATCCTTGAGAGTTTTCGCCCCGAAGAACGTTTTCCAATGATGAGCACTTTTAA
AGTTCTGCTATGTGGCGCGGTATTATCCCGTGTTGACGCCGGGCAAGAGCAACTCGGTCGCCGCATACAC
TATTCTCAGAATGACTTGGTTGAGTACTCACCAGTCACAGAAAAGCATCTTACGGATGGCATGACAGTAA
GAGAATTATGCAGTGCTGCCATAACCATGAGTGATAACACTGCGGCCAACTTACTTCTGACAACGATCGG
AGGACCGAAGGAGCTAACCGCTTTTTTGCACAACATGGGGGATCATGTAACTCGCCTTGATCGTTGGGAA
CCGGAGCTGAATGAAGCCATACCAAACGACGAGCGTGACACCACGATGCCTGCAGCAATGGCAACAACGT
TGCGCAAACTATTAACTGGCGAACTACTTACTCTAGCTTCCCGGCAACAATTAATAGACTGGATGGAGGC
GGATAAAGTTGCAGGACCACTTCTGCGCTCGGCCCTTCCGGCTGGCTGGTTTATTGCTGATAAATCTGGA
GCCGGTGAGCGTGGGTCTCGCGGTATCATTGCAGCACTGGGGCCAGATGGTAAGCCCTCCCGTATCGTAG
TTATCTACACGACGGGGAGTCAGGCAACTATGGATGAACGAAATAGACAGATCGCTGAGATAGGTGCCTC
ACTGATTAAGCATTGGTAACTGTCAGACCAAGTTTACTCATATATACTTTAGATTGATTTAAAACTTCAT
TTTTAATTTAAAAGGATCTAGGTGAAGATCCTTTTTGATAATCTCATGACCAAAATCCCTTAACGTGAGT
TTTCGTTCCACTGAGCGTCAGACCCCGTAGAAAAGATCAAAGGATCTTCTTGAGATCCTTTTTTTCTGCG
CGTAATCTGCTGCTTGCAAACAAAAAAACCACCGCTACCAGCGGTGGTTTGTTTGCCGGATCAAGAGCTA
CCAACTCTTTTTCCGAAGGTAACTGGCTTCAGCAGAGCGCAGATACCAAATACTGTCCTTCTAGTGTAGC
CGTAGTTAGGCCACCACTTCAAGAACTCTGTAGCACCGCCTACATACCTCGCTCTGCTAATCCTGTTACC
AGTGGCTGCTGCCAGTGGCGATAAGTCGTGTCTTACCGGGTTGGACTCAAGACGATAGTTACCGGATAAG
GCGCAGCGGTCGGGCTGAACGGGGGGTTCGTGCACACAGCCCAGCTTGGAGCGAACGACCTACACCGAAC
TGAGATACCTACAGCGTGAGCTATGAGAAAGCGCCACGCTTCCCGAAGGGAGAAAGGCGGACAGGTATCC
GGTAAGCGGCAGGGTCGGAACAGGAGAGCGCACGAGGGAGCTTCCAGGGGGAAACGCCTGGTATCTTTAT
AGTCCTGTCGGGTTTCGCCACCTCTGACTTGAGCGTCGATTTTTGTGATGCTCGTCAGGGGGGCGGAGCC
TATGGAAAAACGCCAGCAACGCGGCCTTTTTACGGTTCCTGGCCTTTTGCTGGCCTTTTGCTCACATGTT
CTTTCCTGCGTTATCCCCTGATTCTGTGGATAACCGTATTACCGCCTTTGAGTGAGCTGATACCGCTCGC
CGCAGCCGAACGACCGAGCGCAGCGAGTCAGTGAGCGAGGAAGCGGAAGAGCGCCTGATGCGGTATTTTC
TCCTTACGCATCTGTGCGGTATTTCACACCGCATATATGGTGCACTCTCAGTACAATCTGCTCTGATGCC
GCATAGTTAAGCCAGTATACACTCCGCTATCGCTACGTGACTGGGTCATGGCTGCGCCCCGACACCCGCC
AACACCCGCTGACGCGCCCTGACGGGCTTGTCTGCTCCCGGCATCCGCTTACAGACAAGCTGTGACCGTC
TCCGGGAGCTGCATGTGTCAGAGGTTTTCACCGTCATCACCGAAACGCGCGAGGCAGCTGCGGTAAAGCT
CATCAGCGTGGTCGTGAAGCGATTCACAGATGTCTGCCTGTTCATCCGCGTCCAGCTCGTTGAGTTTCTC
CAGAAGCGTTAATGTCTGGCTTCTGATAAAGCGGGCCATGTTAAGGGCGGTTTTTTCCTGTTTGGTCACT
GATGCCTCCGTGTAAGGGGGATTTCTGTTCATGGGGGTAATGATACCGATGAAACGAGAGAGGATGCTCA
CGATACGGGTTACTGATGATGAACATGCCCGGTTACTGGAACGTTGTGAGGGTAAACAACTGGCGGTATG
GATGCGGCGGGACCAGAGAAAAATCACTCAGGGTCAATGCCAGCGCTTCGTTAATACAGATGTAGGTGTT
CCACAGGGTAGCCAGCAGCATCCTGCGATGCAGATCCGGAACATAATGGTGCAGGGCGCTGACTTCCGCG
TTTCCAGACTTTACGAAACACGGAAACCGAAGACCATTCATGTTGTTGCTCAGGTCGCAGACGTTTTGCA
GCAGCAGTCGCTTCACGTTCGCTCGCGTATCGGTGATTCATTCTGCTAACCAGTAAGGCAACCCCGCCAG
CCTAGCCGGGTCCTCAACGACAGGAGCACGATCATGCGCACCCGTGGCCAGGACCCAACGCTGCCCGAGA
TGCGCCGCGTGCGGCTGCTGGAGATGGCGGACGCGATGGATATGTTCTGCCAAGGGTTGGTTTGCGCATT
CACAGTTCTCCGCAAGAATTGATTGGCTCCAATTCTTGGAGTGGTGAATCCGTTAGCGAGGTGCCGCCGG
CTTCCATTCAGGTCGAGGTGGCCCGGCTCCATGCACCGCGACGCAACGCGGGGAGGCAGACAAGGTATAG
GGCGGCGCCTACAATCCATGCCAACCCGTTCCATGTGCTCGCCGAGGCGGCATAAATCGCCGTGACGATC
AGCGGTCCAGTGATCGAAGTTAGGCTGGTAAGAGCCGCGAGCGATCCTTGAAGCTGTCCCTGATGGTCGT
CATCTACCTGCCTGGACAGCATGGCCTGCAACGCGGGCATCCCGATGCCGCCGGAAGCGAGAAGAATCAT
AATGGGGAAGGCCATCCAGCCTCGCGTCGCGAACGCCAGCAAGACGTAGCCCAGCGCGTCGGCCGCCATG
CCGGCGATAATGGCCTGCTTCTCGCCGAAACGTTTGGTGGCGGGACCAGTGACGAAGGCTTGAGCGAGGG
CGTGCAAGATTCCGAATACCGCAAGCGACAGGCCGATCATCGTCGCGCTCCAGCGAAAGCGGTCCTCGCC
GAAAATGACCCAGAGCGCTGCCGGCACCTGTCCTACGAGTTGCATGATAAAGAAGACAGTCATAAGTGCG
GCGACGATAGTCATGCCCCGCGCCCACCGGAAGGAGCTGACTGGGTTGAAGGCTCTCAAGGGCATCGGTC
GAGATCCCGGTGCCTAATGAGTGAGCTAACTTACATTAATTGCGTTGCGCTCACTGCCCGCTTTCCAGTC
GGGAAACCTGTCGTGCCAGCTGCATTAATGAATCGGCCAACGCGCGGGGAGAGGCGGTTTGCGTATTGGG
CGCCAGGGTGGTTTTTCTTTTCACCAGTGAGACGGGCAACAGCTGATTGCCCTTCACCGCCTGGCCCTGA
GAGAGTTGCAGCAAGCGGTCCACGCTGGTTTGCCCCAGCAGGCGAAAATCCTGTTTGATGGTGGTTAACG
GCGGGATATAACATGAGCTGTCTTCGGTATCGTCGTATCCCACTACCGAGATATCCGCACCAACGCGCAG
CCCGGACTCGGTAATGGCGCGCATTGCGCCCAGCGCCATCTGATCGTTGGCAACCAGCATCGCAGTGGGA
ACGATGCCCTCATTCAGCATTTGCATGGTTTGTTGAAAACCGGACATGGCACTCCAGTCGCCTTCCCGTT
CCGCTATCGGCTGAATTTGATTGCGAGTGAGATATTTATGCCAGCCAGCCAGACGCAGACGCGCCGAGAC
AGAACTTAATGGGCCCGCTAACAGCGCGATTTGCTGGTGACCCAATGCGACCAGATGCTCCACGCCCAGT
CGCGTACCGTCTTCATGGGAGAAAATAATACTGTTGATGGGTGTCTGGTCAGAGACATCAAGAAATAACG
CCGGAACATTAGTGCAGGCAGCTTCCACAGCAATGGCATCCTGGTCATCCAGCGGATAGTTAATGATCAG
CCCACTGACGCGTTGCGCGAGAAGATTGTGCACCGCCGCTTTACAGGCTTCGACGCCGCTTCGTTCTACC
ATCGACACCACCACGCTGGCACCCAGTTGATCGGCGCGAGATTTAATCGCCGCGACAATTTGCGACGGCG
CGTGCAGGGCCAGACTGGAGGTGGCAACGCCAATCAGCAACGACTGTTTGCCCGCCAGTTGTTGTGCCAC
GCGGTTGGGAATGTAATTCAGCTCCGCCATCGCCGCTTCCACTTTTTCCCGCGTTTTCGCAGAAACGTGG
CTGGCCTGGTTCACCACGCGGGAAACGGTCTGATAAGAGACACCGGCATACTCTGCGACATCGTATAACG
TTACTGGTTTCACATTCACCACCCTGAATTGACTCTCTTCCGGGCGCTATCATGCCATACCGCGAAAGGT
TTTGCGCCATTCGATGGTGTCCGGGATCTCGACGCTCTCCCTTATGCGACTCCTGCATTAGGAAGCAGCC
CAGTAGTAGGTTGAGGCCGTTGAGCACCGCCGCCGCAAGGAATGGTGCATGCAAGGAGATGGCGCCCAAC
AGTCCCCCGGCCACGGGGCCTGCCACCATACCCACGCCGAAACAAGCGCTCATGAGCCCGAAGTGGCGAG
CCCGATCTTCCCCATCGGTGATGTCGGCGATATAGGCGCCAGCAACCGCACCTGTGGCGCCGGTGATGCC
GGCCACGATGCGTCCGGCGTAGAGGATCGAGATCTCGATCCCGCGAAATTAATACGACTCACTATAGGGG
AATTGTGAGCGGATAACAATTCCCCACTAGTAATAATTTTGTTTAACTTTAAGAAGGAGATATACCATGG
GCAGCAGCCATCATCATCATCATCACAGCAGCGGTACCGGCAGCGGCCTGGAAGTTCTGTTCCAGGGGCC
CCATATGCTCGAGAGAGAAAAGATCTATCAGTGGATCAATGAGCTGTCCAGTCCTGAGACTAGGGAAAAT
GCTTTGCTGGAGCTAAGTAAGAAGCGAGAATCTGTTCCTGACCTTGCACCCATGCTGTGGCATTCATTTG
GTACTATTGCAGCACTTTTACAGGAAATTGTAAATATTTATCCATCTATCAACCCACCCACCTTGACAGC
ACACCAGTCTAACAGAGTTTGCAATGCTCTGGCATTACTGCAATGTGTAGCATCACATCCAGAAACCAGG
TCAGCGTTTCTCGCAGCACACATCCCACTTTTTTTGTACCCCTTTTTGCACACTGTCAGCAAAACACGTC
CCTTTGAGTATCTCCGGCTCACCAGCCTTGGAGTTATTGGGGCCCTGGTGAAAACAGATGAACAAGAAGT
AATCAACTTTTTATTAACAACAGAAATTATCGGTTTATGTTTGCGAATTATGGAATCTGGAAGTGAACTT
TCTAAAACAGTTGCCACATTCATCCTCCAGAAGATCTTGTTAGATGACACTGGTTTGGCTTATATATGTC
AGACGGCAGAGGCATTCTCCCATGTTGCCATGATCTTGGGTAAGATGGTCCTGCAGCTATCCAAAGAGCC
TTCTGCCCGTCTGCTGAAGCATGTAGTGAGATGTTACCTTCGACTTTCAGATAACCCCGCAGCACGTGAA
GCACTCAGACAGTGCCTCCCTGACCAGCTGAAAGACACAACCTTCGCCCAGGTGCTAAAAGATGACACCA
CCACGAAACGCTGGCTTGCACAACTGGTGAAGAACCTGCAAGAGTAAGGATCCTAATAGTCTAGAGCTAG
CCCTAGGAGATCCGGCTGCTAACAAAGCCCGAAAGGAAGCTGAGTTGGCTGCTGCCACCGCTGAGCAATA
ACTAGCATAACCCCTTGGGGCCTCTAAACGGGTCTTGAGGGGTTTTTTGCTGAAAGGAGGAACTATATCC
GGATATCCCGCAAGAGGCCCGGCAGTACCGGCATAACCAAGCCTATGCCTACAGCATCCAGGGTGACGGT
GCCGAGGATGACGATGAGCGCATTGTTAGATTTCATACACGGTGCCTGACTGCGTTAGCAATTTAACTGT
GATAAACTACCGCATTAAAGCTTATCGATGATAAGCTGTCAAACATGAGAA
Features (pLannotate 1.2.2; 20 found; start..end, strand, type, name):
    104..208     +  promoter       AmpR promoter: bla
    209..1069    +  CDS            AmpR: β-lactamase; bla; confers resistance to ampicillin, carbenicillin, and related antibiotics
   1240..1828    +  rep_origin     ori: high-copy-number ColE1/pMB1/pBR322/pUC origin of replication
   2014..2156    -  misc_feature   bom: basis of mobility region from pBR322
   2258..2449    -  CDS            rop: Rop protein, which maintains plasmids at low copy number; rop
   2466..2846    +  CDS            YPB1_ECOLX: Protein predicted: Swiss-Prot protein existence level 4. From Escherichia coli.
   3088..3712    -  CDS            TcR (fragment): tetracycline efflux protein; tet; confers resistance to tetracycline
   3727..3748    -  protein_bind   CAP binding site: CAP binding activates transcription in the presence of cAMP. E. coli catabolite activator protein
   3761..4843    -  CDS            lacI: lac repressor; lacI; The lac repressor binds to the lac operator to inhibit transcription in E. coli. This inhibition can be relieved by adding lactose or isopropyl-β-D-thiogalactopyranoside (IPTG).
   4844..4921    -  promoter       lacI promoter: lacI
   4929..5208    -  CDS            TcR (fragment): tetracycline efflux protein; tet; confers resistance to tetracycline
   5230..5248    +  promoter       T7 promoter: promoter for bacteriophage T7 RNA polymerase
   5249..5273    +  protein_bind   lac operator: The lac repressor binds to the lac operator to inhibit transcription in E. coli. This inhibition can be relieved by adding lactose or isopropyl-β-D-thiogalactopyranoside (IPTG). lac repressor encoded by lacI
   5288..5310    +  RBS            RBS: efficient ribosome binding site from bacteriophage T7 gene 10 (Olins and Rangwala, 1989)
   5329..5345    +  CDS            capTEV™ (fragment): composite tag for in vivo biotinylation, TEV protease cleavage, and 6xHis tagging
   5401..6204    +  CDS            CNOT9 (fragment): CNOT9_HUMAN - Also known as RCD1, RQCD1. Experimental evidence at protein level: Swiss-Prot protein existence level 1. Component of the CCR4-NOT complex which is one of the major cellular mRNA deadenylases and is linked to various cellular processes including bulk mRNA degradation, miRNA-mediated repression, translational repression during translational initiation and general transcription regulation. Additional complex functions may be a consequence of its influence on mRNA expression. Involved in down- regulation of MYB- and JUN-dependent transcription. May play a role in cell differentiatio
   6245..6294    +  CDS            SET1 (fragment): solubility-enhancement tag derived from T7 phage gene 10B
   6302..6349    +  terminator     T7 terminator: transcription terminator for bacteriophage T7 RNA polymerase
   6372..6476    -  CDS            TcR (fragment): tetracycline efflux protein; tet; confers resistance to tetracycline
   6524..6552    -  promoter       tet promoter: E. coli promoter for tetracycline efflux protein gene
