[The description below was written by a language model from this plasmid's Addgene catalogue record and pLannotate feature annotations shown in this document.]
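Description:
pnEA-NpH-HsNot9_19-285-P165AY203AR205AR244A_V is a 6,561 nt bacterial expression plasmid for producing a mutant fragment of human CNOT9 (also called RCD1, RQCD1 or CAF40) in E. coli. The catalogue lists the backbone as unknown, but the annotated features show a pBR322/pET-like architecture. It has a ColE1/pMB1-type origin with the bom site and the rop gene, which fits the recorded low copy number. An AmpR (β-lactamase) cassette provides ampicillin selection. Several disrupted fragments of the tetracycline resistance gene and its promoter appear to be non-functional backbone remnants.

The expression cassette uses a T7 promoter followed by a lac operator and the phage T7 gene 10 ribosome binding site. A plasmid-borne lacI gene supplies repressor, so expression should be IPTG-inducible in hosts that provide T7 RNA polymerase. A T7 terminator closes the unit. Upstream of the insert, a very short match to a composite His/TEV-type tag is annotated. This suggests a small N-terminal affinity tag, possibly cleavable, although the record does not define the tag explicitly. A short fragment annotated as a T7 gene 10B-derived tag lies between the insert and the terminator and is probably vector-derived sequence.

The insert covers residues 19–285 of CNOT9, a component of the CCR4-NOT deadenylase complex, based on the human reference transcript. The plasmid name lists four alanine substitutions (P165A, Y203A, R205A, R244A), whereas the purpose and insert fields list only three and omit R205A, so the exact mutant should be confirmed from the sequence. The associated publication concerns tryptophan-binding pockets in CNOT9 and their role in miRNA-mediated silencing, so the construct was probably made to produce recombinant pocket-mutant protein for biochemical or structural work. The depositor sequence may be theoretical.
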