Addgene plasmid #147773: pnEA-NpH-HsNot9_19-285-P165AY203AR205AR244A_V
Purpose: Bacterial Expression of HsNot9_19-285-P165AY203AR244A
Depositing lab: Elisa Izaurralde. Depositing organization: Max Planck Institute for Developmental Biology. Publication: A DDX6-CNOT1 complex and W-binding pockets in CNOT9 reveal direct links between miRNA target recognition and silencing. Chen Y, Boland A, Kuzuoglu-Ozturk D, Bawankar P, Loh B, Chang CT, Weichenrieder O, Izaurralde E. Mol Cell. 2014 Jun 5;54(5):737-50. doi: 10.1016/j.molcel.2014.03.034. Epub 2014 Apr 24. PubMed 24768540.
Backbone
  Vector backbone: Unknown
  Vector type: Bacterial Expression
Growth in bacteria
  Bacterial resistance: Ampicillin, 100 μg/mL
  Growth temperature: 37°C
  Growth strain: DH5alpha
  Copy number: Low Copy
Gene/Insert
  Gene/Insert name: HsNot9_19-285-P165AY203AR244A (alt names: RCD1; CT129, RCD1+, CNOT9)
  Species: H. sapiens (human)
  Entrez Gene: CNOT9 (a.k.a. CAF40, CT129, RCD-1, RCD1, RQCD1)
  Cloning method: Unknown
Terms and licenses: Academic/Nonprofit Terms; Industry Terms: Not Available to Industry
Depositor comments: sequence based on NCBI:NM_005444.1. Plasmids from this collection were made available to the research community and donated after the lab closed. Please note that the sequence provided by the depositing laboratory may be theoretical/predicted or based on Sanger sequencing results. There may be discrepancies between sequencing results obtained by Addgene and the depositor sequence. If an Addgene verified sequence is not available, please contact before placing your order to request that our lab fully sequence the plasmid.
How to cite: pnEA-NpH-HsNot9_19-285-P165AY203AR205AR244A_V was a gift from Elisa Izaurralde (Addgene plasmid # 147773 ; http://n2t.net/addgene:147773 ; RRID:Addgene_147773)
